Addgene plasmid #232433: pU6_rd6_pegRNA_(PP7-C4-Q1)
Depositing lab: Gil Westmeyer. Publication: Engineered nucleocytosolic vehicles for loading of programmable editors. Geilenkeuser J, Armbrust N, Steinmassl E, Du SW, Schmidt S, Binder EMH, Li Y, Warsing NW, Wendel SV, von der Linde F, Schiele EM, Niu X, Stroppel L, Berezin O, Santl TH, Orschmann T, Nelson K, Gruber C, Palczewska G, Menezes CR, Risaliti E, Engfer ZJ, Koleci N, Schmidts A, Geerlof A, Palczewski K, Westmeyer GG, Truong DJ. Cell. 2025 May 15;188(10):2637-2655.e31. doi: 10.1016/j.cell.2025.03.015. Epub 2025 Apr 9. PubMed 40209705.
Backbone
  Vector backbone: phU6
  Vector type: CRISPR
Growth in bacteria
  Bacterial resistance: Ampicillin, 100 μg/mL
  Growth temperature: 37°C
  Growth strain: NEB Stable
  Copy number: Unknown
Gene/Insert
  Gene/Insert name: 3'-PP7-tagged pegRNA for rd6 correction driven by human U6 promoter (alt name: Spacer, g+CTTCTCCAGAGAGTGCCCTT; RTT-PBS, ACCAGACCAGTAAGTCCCAAGGGCACTCTCTGG)
  Species: Synthetic; Multiple
  Promoter: U6
Terms and licenses: Academic/Nonprofit Terms; Industry Terms: Not Available to Industry
Depositor comments: HELMHOLTZ MUNICH has filed a patent (PCT/EP2025/053730) disclosing the capabilities of Material, and retains ownership rights to pU6_rd6_pegRNA_(PP7-C4-Q1) Material. Recipient agrees not to file for any intellectual property protection for Material. Please note that any use of the Material or the HELMHOLTZ MUNICH Information for any commercial purpose - or by, on behalf of or in collaboration with any for-profit entity - requires a license from HELMHOLTZ MUNICH. To obtain such a license, please contact HELMHOLTZ MUNICH by directing your request to:
How to cite: pU6_rd6_pegRNA_(PP7-C4-Q1) was a gift from Gil Westmeyer (Addgene plasmid # 232433 ; http://n2t.net/addgene:232433 ; RRID:Addgene_232433)
