[The description below was written by a language model from this plasmid's Addgene catalogue record and pLannotate feature annotations shown in this document.]
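Description:
pU6_rd6_pegRNA_(PP7-C4-Q1) is a small (about 3.5 kb) CRISPR guide-expression plasmid built on the phU6 backbone, which the feature table shows to be a pBluescript/pUC-type cloning vector. It is propagated in E. coli from a high-copy ColE1/pUC origin and selected with ampicillin through the β-lactamase gene and its own promoter. It also carries an f1 phage origin. Leftover cloning-vector elements flank the insert: lacZα and lacI fragments, the lac promoter and operator with a CAP binding site, T7 and T3 promoters, and multiple-cloning-site remnants. An annotated FRT site lies just upstream of the expression cassette, and the record gives no purpose for it. There is no mammalian selection marker or reporter, so the plasmid is suited to transient delivery alongside other components.

The payload is a single RNA polymerase III transcription unit in which the human U6 promoter drives a prime editing guide RNA (pegRNA). The pegRNA consists of a spacer, the Streptococcus pyogenes Cas9 scaffold (annotated as a tracrRNA fragment), and a 3' extension with the reverse-transcriptase template and primer binding site that encode the desired edit. According to the record, it is designed to correct the rd6 mutation. The 3' end carries a PP7 tag, an RNA hairpin recognised by the PP7 bacteriophage coat protein. The short element annotated downstream as a CRISPR direct repeat probably reflects part of this structured 3' region, though the record does not define the "C4-Q1" designation. The associated publication concerns engineered vehicles for loading programmable editors, so the aptamer tag presumably lets the pegRNA be recruited by a PP7 coat-protein fusion for packaging with a prime editor. The editor itself must be supplied separately.
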