Features (pLannotate 1.2.2; 17 found; start..end, strand, type, name):
      6..23      +  misc_feature   MCS (fragment): pUC18/19 multiple cloning site
     48..288     +  promoter       U6 promoter: RNA polymerase III promoter for human U6 snRNA
    336..403     +  misc_RNA       tracrRNA (fragment): trans-activating CRISPR RNA for the Streptococcus pyogenes CRISPR/Cas9 system
    476..503     +  ncRNA          CRISPR-DR4: Accession: RF01317 - CRISPR RNA direct repeat element
    548..565     -  misc_feature   MCS (fragment): pBluescript multiple cloning site
    575..593     -  promoter       T7 promoter: promoter for bacteriophage T7 RNA polymerase
    601..756     +  CDS            lacZα (fragment): LacZα fragment of β-galactosidase; lacZ fragment
    761..1216    +  rep_origin     f1 ori (sequence partly withheld): f1 bacteriophage origin of replication; arrow indicates direction of (+) strand synthesis
   1242..1346    +  promoter       AmpR promoter: bla
   1347..2207    +  CDS            AmpR: β-lactamase; bla; confers resistance to ampicillin, carbenicillin, and related antibiotics
   2378..2966    +  rep_origin     ori: high-copy-number ColE1/pMB1/pBR322/pUC origin of replication
   3149..3241    +  CDS            lacI (fragment): lac repressor; lacI; The lac repressor binds to the lac operator to inhibit transcription in E. coli. This inhibition can be relieved by adding lactose or isopropyl-β-D-thiogalactopyranoside (IPTG).
   3254..3275    +  protein_bind   CAP binding site: CAP binding activates transcription in the presence of cAMP. E. coli catabolite activator protein
   3290..3320    +  promoter       lac promoter: promoter for the E. coli lac operon
   3328..3344    +  protein_bind   lac operator: The lac repressor binds to the lac operator to inhibit transcription in E. coli. This inhibition can be relieved by adding lactose or isopropyl-β-D-thiogalactopyranoside (IPTG). lac repressor encoded by lacI
   3389..3407    +  promoter       T3 promoter: promoter for bacteriophage T3 RNA polymerase
   3431..3478    +  protein_bind   FRT: FLP-mediated recombination occurs in the 8-bp core sequence TCTAGAAA (Turan and Bode, 2011). FLP recombinase from the Saccharomyces cerevisiae 2μ plasmid
>Addgene plasmid #232433 | pU6_rd6_pegRNA_(PP7-C4-Q1) | addgene full sequence | sequence record 462760 | Addgene NGS Result
ATAAAACCTGCAGGCATGCAAGCGATCGCGGGGCCGCCCCCTTCACCGAGGGCCTATTTCCCATGATTCC
TTCATATTTGCATATACGATACAAGGCTGTTAGAGAGATAATTGGAATTAATTTGACTGTAAACACAAAG
ATATTAGTACAAAATACGTGACGTAGAAAGTAATAATTTCTTGGGTAGTTTGCAGTTTTAAAATTATGTT
TTAAAATGGACTATCATATGCTTACCGTAACTTGAAAGTATTTCGATTTCTTGGCTTTATATATCTTGTG
GAAAGGACGAAACACCGCTTCTCCAGAGAGTGCCCTTGTTTCAGAGCTATGCTGGAAACAGCATAGCAAG
TTGAAATAAGGCTAGTCCGTTATCAACTTGAAAAAGTGGCACCGAGTCGGTGCTACCAGACCAGTAAGTC
CCAAGGGCACTCTCTGGCAATTCCGACCAGAAGATATGGCTTCGGTTGGAATTGAAGTTCACTGCCGTAT
AGGCAGCTAAGAAACGCGGTTCTATCTAGTTACGCGTTAAACCAACTAGAATTTTTTACTAGTTCTAGAG
CGGCCCCAATTCGCCCTATAGTGAGTCGTATTACGCGCGCTCACTGGCCGTCGTTTTACAACGTCGTGAC
TGGGAAAACCCTGGCGTTACCCAACTTAATCGCCTTGCAGCACATCCCCCTTTCGCCAGCTGGCGTAATA
GCGAAGAGGCCCGCACCGATCGCCCTTCCCAACAGTTGCGCAGCCTGAATGGCGAATGGG
[59 nt withheld, positions 761-819]
ACC
[62 nt withheld, positions 823-884]
C
[91 nt withheld, positions 886-976]
A
[49 nt withheld, positions 978-1026]
CCTTTGACGTTGGAGTCCACGTTCTTT
[37 nt withheld, positions 1054-1090]
ACCCTATCTCGGTCTATTCTTTTGATTTATAAGGGATTTTGCCGATTTCGGCCTATTGGTTAAAAAATGA
GCTGATTTAACAAAAATTTAACGCGAATTTTAACAAAATATTAACGCTTACAATTTAGGTGGCACTTTTC
GGGGAAATGTGCGCGGAACCCCTATTTGTTTATTTTTCTAAATACATTCAAATATGTATCCGCTCATGAG
ACAATAACCCTGATAAATGCTTCAATAATATTGAAAAAGGAAGAGTATGAGTATTCAACATTTCCGTGTC
GCCCTTATTCCCTTTTTTGCGGCATTTTGCCTTCCTGTTTTTGCTCACCCAGAAACGCTGGTGAAAGTAA
AAGATGCTGAAGATCAGTTGGGTGCACGAGTGGGTTACATCGAACTGGATCTCAACAGCGGTAAGATCCT
TGAGAGTTTTCGCCCCGAAGAACGTTTTCCAATGATGAGCACTTTTAAAGTTCTGCTATGTGGCGCGGTA
TTATCCCGTATTGACGCCGGGCAAGAGCAACTCGGTCGCCGCATACACTATTCTCAGAATGACTTGGTTG
AGTACTCACCAGTCACAGAAAAGCATCTTACGGATGGCATGACAGTAAGAGAATTATGCAGTGCTGCCAT
AACCATGAGTGATAACACTGCGGCCAACTTACTTCTGACAACGATCGGAGGACCGAAGGAGCTAACCGCT
TTTTTGCACAACATGGGGGATCATGTAACTCGCCTTGATCGTTGGGAACCGGAGCTGAATGAAGCCATAC
CAAACGACGAGCGTGACACCACGATGCCTGTAGCAATGGCAACAACGTTGCGCAAACTATTAACTGGCGA
ACTACTTACTCTAGCTTCCCGGCAACAATTAATAGACTGGATGGAGGCGGATAAAGTTGCAGGACCACTT
CTGCGCTCGGCCCTTCCGGCTGGCTGGTTTATTGCTGATAAATCTGGAGCCGGTGAGCGTGGGTCTCGCG
GTATCATTGCAGCACTGGGGCCAGATGGTAAGCCCTCCCGTATCGTAGTTATCTACACGACGGGGAGTCA
GGCAACTATGGATGAACGAAATAGACAGATCGCTGAGATAGGTGCCTCACTGATTAAGCATTGGTAACTG
TCAGACCAAGTTTACTCATATATACTTTAGATTGATTTAAAACTTCATTTTTAATTTAAAAGGATCTAGG
TGAAGATCCTTTTTGATAATCTCATGACCAAAATCCCTTAACGTGAGTTTTCGTTCCACTGAGCGTCAGA
CCCCGTAGAAAAGATCAAAGGATCTTCTTGAGATCCTTTTTTTCTGCGCGTAATCTGCTGCTTGCAAACA
AAAAAACCACCGCTACCAGCGGTGGTTTGTTTGCCGGATCAAGAGCTACCAACTCTTTTTCCGAAGGTAA
CTGGCTTCAGCAGAGCGCAGATACCAAATACTGTTCTTCTAGTGTAGCCGTAGTTAGGCCACCACTTCAA
GAACTCTGTAGCACCGCCTACATACCTCGCTCTGCTAATCCTGTTACCAGTGGCTGCTGCCAGTGGCGAT
AAGTCGTGTCTTACCGGGTTGGACTCAAGACGATAGTTACCGGATAAGGCGCAGCGGTCGGGCTGAACGG
GGGGTTCGTGCACACAGCCCAGCTTGGAGCGAACGACCTACACCGAACTGAGATACCTACAGCGTGAGCT
ATGAGAAAGCGCCACGCTTCCCGAAGGGAGAAAGGCGGACAGGTATCCGGTAAGCGGCAGGGTCGGAACA
GGAGAGCGCACGAGGGAGCTTCCAGGGGGAAACGCCTGGTATCTTTATAGTCCTGTCGGGTTTCGCCACC
TCTGACTTGAGCGTCGATTTTTGTGATGCTCGTCAGGGGGGCGGAGCCTATGGAAAAACGCCAGCAACGC
GGCCTTTTTACGGTTCCTGGCCTTTTGCTGGCCTTTTGCTCACATGTTCTTTCCTGCGTTATCCCCTGAT
TCTGTGGATAACCGTATTACCGCCTTTGAGTGAGCTGATACCGCTCGCCGCAGCCGAACGACCGAGCGCA
GCGAGTCAGTGAGCGAGGAAGCGGAAGAGCGCCCAATACGCAAACCGCCTCTCCCCGCGCGTTGGCCGAT
TCATTAATGCAGCTGGCACGACAGGTTTCCCGACTGGAAAGCGGGCAGTGAGCGCAACGCAATTAATGTG
AGTTAGCTCACTCATTAGGCACCCCAGGCTTTACACTTTATGCTCCCGGCTCGTATGTTGTGTGGAATTG
TGAGCGGATAACAATTTCACACAGGAAACAGCTATGACCATGATTACGCCAAGCGCGCAATTAACCCTCA
CTAAAGGGAACAAAAGCTGGAAACATGCATGAAGTTCCTATTCCGAAGTTCCTATTCTCTAGAAAGTATA
GGAACTTC
